>Addgene plasmid #199373 | pDSP31 | addgene full sequence | sequence record 390590 | Addgene NGS Result
TCGCGCGTTTCGGTGATGACGGTGAAAACCTCTGACACATGCAGCTCCCGGAGTAAAACGACGGCCAGTT
TATCTAGTCAGCTTGATTCTAGCTGATCGTGGACCGGAAGGTGAGCCAGTGAGTTGATTGCAGTCCAGTT
ACGCTGGAGTCTGAGGCTCGTCCTGAATGATATGCGGCCGCATGGTTTCCAAGGGAGAGGCTGTTATCAA
GGAATTCATGACTTACCCAAAGAAGAAGCGTAAGGTCCAGGTTATGGGATCCCACCACCACCACCACCAC
GGAATGGCCTCTATGACCGGAGGACAACAAATGGGACGCGACCTTTACGATGACGACGACAAGGACCTTG
CTACCATGGTTGATTCTTCTCGCCGCAAGTGGAACAAGACTGGACATGCTGTCCGTGCCATCGGACGTCT
TTCCTCCCTTGAGAACGTTTACATCAAGGCTGATAAGCAAAAGAACGGAATTAAGGCTAACTTCAAGATC
CGTCACAACATCGAAGATGGAGGAGTCCAACTTGCTTACCATTACCAACAAAACACTCCAATCGGAGATG
GACCAGTTCTTCTTCCAGATAACCACTACCTTTCCGTTCAATCCAAGCTCTCTAAGGTAAGTTTAAACAT
ATATATACTAACTAACCCTGATTATTTAAATTTTCAGGATCCAAACGAGAAGCGTGACCACATGGTCCTT
CTTGAGTTCGTCACCGCTGCTGGAATCACCCTTGGAATGGATGAGCTTTATAAGGGAGGAACTGGAGGAT
CTATGGTTTCTAAGGGAGAGGAGCTTTTCACTGGAGTTGTCCCAATCCTTGTCGAGCTTGATGGAGATGT
TAACGGACACAAGTTCTCTGTTTCTGGAGAGGGAGAGGGAGACGCTACCTACGGAAAGCTTACTCTTAAG
TTCATCTGCACTACTGGAAAGCTTCCAGTTCCATGGCCAACCCTTGTTACCACCCTTACTTACGGAGTTC
AATGCTTCTCTCGTTACCCAGATCATATGAAGCAACATGATTTCTTCAAGTCTGCTATGCCAGAGGGATA
CATCCAAGAGCGTACTATCTTCTTCAAGGTAAGTTTAAACAGTTCGGTACTAACTAACCATACATATTTA
AATTTTCAGGATGATGGAAACTACAAGACCCGTGCTGAGGTTAAGTTCGAGGGAGATACCCTTGTTAACC
GTATCGAGCTTAAGGGAATCGATTTCAAGGAAGATGGAAACATCCTTGGACATAAGCTTGAGTACAACCT
TCCAGATCAACTTACCGAGGAACAAATCGCTGAGTTCAAGGAGGAATTCTCCCTTTTCGATAAGGATGGA
GACGGAACTATCACTACCAAGGTAAGTTTTCTAGAGACCTTTACTAACTAACTAGGTCTCATAGATTTTC
AGGAGCTTGGAACCGTTATGCGTTCCCTTGGACAAAACCCAACTGAGGCTGAGCTTCAAGATATGATCAA
CGAGGTTGACGCTGATGGAGATGGAACTATCGATTTCCCAGAGTTCCTTACTATGATGGCTCGCAAGATG
AAGTACCGCGATACTGAGGAGGAGATCCGCGAGGCTTTCGGAGTCTTCGACAAGGACGGAAACGGATACA
TTTCCGCTGCTGAGCTCCGTCACGTTATGACTAACCTCGGAGAGAAGCTTACCGACGAGGAGGTCGACGA
GATGATCCGTGAGGCTGATATCGACGGAGACGGACAAGTTAACTACGAGGAGTTCGTTCAAATGATGACT
GCCAAGTCCCGTACGCGTAAGGCCAACCCAACCAAGCTCTCCGAGAACGCCAAGAAGCTCGCCAAGGAGG
TCGAGAACTAAGCTGTCTCATCCTACTTTCACCTAGTTAACTGCTTGTCTTAAAATCTATGCTTCTCTTT
AGTATCTAAAATTTTCCTAGAAGCTTACAAGTATATAAATGGTCTCTTCTCAATAAAGGTTGTATATTTA
TTCATCTTATTGAATCTGCCATTTCCTCGTTTTTGCGAGTTTATATACCTTCCAATTTTCTTTCTATTGT
ATTTTCAACTTCTAATTTTAATTCAGGGAAACTGCTTCAACGCATCATGGTTTCCAAGGGAGAGGCTGTT
ATCAAGGAATTCATGACTTACCCAAAGAAGAAGCGTAAGGTCGAACTTATCAAGGAGTTTATGCGCTTTA
AGGTTCACATGGAAGGATCTATGAACGGACACGAATTCGAAATCGAAGGAGAAGGAGAAGGACGTCCATA
CGAGGGAACTCAAACTGCTAAGCTTAAGGTAAGTTTATCTAAAAAGTTTTTCATTCAAAATGTGTAAAAA
TTCATTTAAAATAACCCAAAAATCATTAATCCTCGATATTTTCAGGTTACTAAAGGAGGACCACTTCCAT
TCTCTTGGGATATCCTTTCTCCACAATTCATGTACGGATCTCGCGCTTTCATCAAGCACCCAGCTGATAT
CCCAGATTACTACAAGCAATCTTTCCCAGAAGGATTCAAATGGGAGCGTGTTATGAACTTCGAAGATGGA
GGAGCTGTTACCGTTACCCAAGATACCTCCCTTGAGGATGGAACCCTTATCTACAAGGTATTTTCCTGCA
TTTTTCAACTGGGAAAATGAAAGAAAATCGATAATTTCAGGTTAAGCTTCGTGGAACTAATTTCCCACCA
GATGGACCAGTTATGCAAAAGAAGACTATGGGATGGGAGGCTTCTACCGAGCGCCTTTACCCAGAGGATG
GAGTCCTTAAGGGAGATATCAAGATGGCTCTTCGTCTTAAGGATGGAGGACGTTACCTTGCTGATTTCAA
GGTAAGTTTTCTAGAGACCTTTACTAACTAACTAGGTCTCATAGATTTTCAGACTACTTACAAGGCTAAG
AAGCCAGTTCAAATGCCGGGAGCTTACAACGTTGATCGTAAGCTTGATATCACCTCTCACAACGAGGATT
ACACCGTTGTTGAGCAATACGAGCGTTCTGAGGGACGTCACTCTACCGGAGGAATGGATGAGCTTTACAA
GTCCCGTACGCGTAAGGCCAACCCAACCAAGCTCTCCGAGAACGCCAAGAAGCTCGCCAAGGAGGTCGAG
AACTAAATGCAAAATCCTTTCAAGCATTCCCTTCTTCTCTATCACTCTTCTTTCTTTTTGTCAAAAAATT
CTCTCGCTAATTTATTTGCTTTTTTAATGTTATTATTTTATGACTTTTTATAGTCACTGAAAAGTTTGCA
TCTGAGTGAAGTGAATGCTATCAAAATGTGATTCTGTCTGATGTACTTTCACAATCTCTCTTCAATTCCA
TTTTGAAGTGCTTTAAACCCGAAAGGTTGAGAAAAATGCGAGCGCTCAAATATTTGTATTGTGTTCGTTG
AGTGACCCAACAAAAAGAGGAAACTTTATTGTGCCGCCAAGAAAAAAGTCTCAATCAGTTCTGGACCAGC
GAGCTGTGCTGCGATGATCTTACGGCATTATACGTATGATCGGTCCACGATCAGCTAGATTATCTAGTCA
GCTTGATGTCATAGCTGTTTCCTGACATGTGAGCAAAAGGCCAGCAAAAGGCCAGGAACCGTAAAAAGGC
CAGCAAAAGGCCAGGAACCGTAAAAAGGCCGCGTTGCTGGCGTTTTTCCATAGGCTCCGCCCCCCTGACG
AGCATCACAAAAATCGACGCTCAAGTCAGAGGTGGCGAAACCCGACAGGACTATAAAGATACCAGGCGTT
TCCCCCTGGAAGCTCCCTCGTGCGCTCTCCTGTTCCGACCCTGTCGCTTACCGGATACCTGTCCGCCTTT
CTCCCTTCGGGAAGCGTGGCGCTTTCTCATAGCTCACGCTGTAGGTATCTCAGTTCGGTGTAGGTCGTTC
GCTCCAAGCTGGGCTGTGTGCACGAACCCCCCGTTCAGCCCGACCGCTGCGCCTTATCCGGTAACTATCG
TCTTGAGTCCAACCCGGTAAGACACGACTTATCGCCACTGGCAGCAGCCACTGGTAACAGGATTAGCAGA
GCGAGGTATGTAGGCGGTGCTACAGAGTTCTTGAAGTGGTGGCCTAACTACGGCTACACTAGAAGAACAG
TATTTGGTATCTGCGCTCTGCTGAAGCCAGTTACCTTCGGAAAAAGAGTTGGTAGCTCTTGATCCGGCAA
ACAAACCACCGCTGGTAGCGGTGGTTTTTTTGTTTGCAAGCAGCAGATTACGCGCAGAAAAAAAGGATCT
CAAGAAGATCCTTTGATCTTTTCTACGGGGTCTGACGCTCAGTGGAACGAAAACTCACGTTAAGGGATTT
TGGTCATGAGATTATCAAAAAGGATCTTCACCTAGATCCTTTTAAATTAAAAATGAAGTTTTAAATCAAT
CTAAAGTATATATGAGTAAACTTGGTCTGACAGTTAGAAAAACTCATCGAGCATCAAGTGAAACTGCAAT
TTATTCATATCAGGATTATCAATACCATATTTTTGAAAAAGCCGTTTCTGTAATGAAGGAGAAAACTCAC
CGAGGCAGTTCCATAGGATGGCAAGATCCTGGTATCGGTCTGCGATTCCGACTCGTCCAACATCAATACA
ACCTATTAATTTCCCCTCGTCAAAAATAAGGTTATCAAGTGAGAAATCACCATGAGTGACGACTGAATCC
GGTGAGAATGGCAAGAGTTTATGCATTTCTTTCCAGACTTGTTCAACAGGCCAGCCATTACGCTCGTCAT
CAAAATCACTCGCACCAACCAAACCGTTATTCATTCGTGATTGCGCCTGAGCGAGACGAAATACGCGATC
GCCGTTAAAAGGACAATTACAAACAGGAATCGAATGCAACCGGCGCAGGAACACTGCCAGCGCATCAACA
ATATTTTCACCTGAATCAGGATATTCTTCTAATACCTGGAATGCTGTTTTCCCTGGGATCGCAGTGGTGA
GTAACCATGCATCATCAGGAGTACGGATAAAATGCTTGATGGTCGGAAGAGGCATAAATTCCGTCAGCCA
GTTTAGCCTGACCATCTCATCTGTAACATCATTGGCAACGCTACCTTTGCCATGTTTCAGAAACAACTCT
GGCGCATCGGGCTTCCCATACAATCGATAGATTGTCGCACCTGATTGCCCGACATTATCGCGAGCCCATT
TATACCCATATAAATCAGCATCCATGTTGGAATTTAATCGCGGCTTCAAGCAAGACGTTTCCCGTTGAAT
ATGGCTCATTTTAGCTTCCTTAGCTCCTGAAAATCTCGATAACTCAAAAAATACGCCCGGTAGTGATCTT
ATTTCATTATGGTGAAAGTTGGAACCTCTTACGTGCCGATCACACATTTCCCCGAAAAGTGCCACCTGAC
GTCTAAGAAACCATTATTATCATGACATTAACCTATAAAAATAGGCGTATCACGAGGCCCTTTCGTC
Features (pLannotate 1.2.2; 11 found; start..end, strand, type, name):
     53..69      -  CDS            lacZα (fragment): LacZα fragment of β-galactosidase; lacZ fragment
    257..1756    +  CDS            GCaMP2: GCaMP2 is a basic (constitutively fluorescent) green fluorescent protein published in 2006, derived from Aequorea victoria.
   1766..1828    +  CDS            EGL-13 NLS (fragment): nuclear localization signal from the C. elegans EGL-13 transcription factor (Lyssenko et al., 2007)
   2077..2571    +  CDS            mScarlet-I (fragment): mScarlet-I is a basic (constitutively fluorescent) red fluorescent protein published in 2016, derived from synthetic construct. It is reported to be a rapidly-maturing monomer with moderate acid sensitivity.
   2625..3011    +  CDS            mScarlet-I (fragment): mScarlet-I is a basic (constitutively fluorescent) red fluorescent protein published in 2016, derived from synthetic construct. It is reported to be a rapidly-maturing monomer with moderate acid sensitivity.
   3021..3083    +  CDS            EGL-13 NLS (fragment): nuclear localization signal from the C. elegans EGL-13 transcription factor (Lyssenko et al., 2007)
   3087..3410    +  terminator     tbb-2 terminator: tbb-2; transcription terminator for the C. elegans tubulin beta-2 gene
   3615..4203    -  rep_origin     ori: high-copy-number ColE1/pMB1/pBR322/pUC origin of replication
   4374..5189    -  CDS            KanR: aminoglycoside phosphotransferase; aph(3')-Ia; confers resistance to kanamycin in bacteria or G418 (Geneticin®) in eukaryotes
   5190..5292    -  promoter       cat promoter: promoter of the E. coli cat gene encoding chloramphenicol acetyltransferase
   5387..35      +  CDS            rop (fragment) (across the origin): Rop protein, which maintains plasmids at low copy number; rop
