[The description below was written by a language model from this plasmid's Addgene catalogue record and pLannotate feature annotations shown in this document.]
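Description:
pDSP31 is a 5.4 kb high-copy bacterial plasmid built on the pDSP1 backbone. It carries a calcium-imaging reporter cassette designed for expression in C. elegans. Although the catalogue lists it as a bacterial expression vector, E. coli serves only for propagation. Replication relies on a ColE1/pUC-type origin, and selection uses a kanamycin resistance gene (aminoglycoside phosphotransferase) that the annotation places behind a cat promoter. Small lacZα and rop fragments are also annotated and appear to be backbone remnants.

The insert, assembled by Gibson cloning, is a bicistronic unit described as NLS::GCaMP6f::egl-13NLS::SL2::NLS::mScarlet-I::egl-13NLS. The first cistron encodes the fast green calcium indicator GCaMP6f, which the automated annotation labels GCaMP2, a related family member. The second cistron encodes the red fluorescent protein mScarlet-I. Each protein carries nuclear localization signals at both ends, the C-terminal one being from the EGL-13 transcription factor. The SL2 element between the cistrons mimics a nematode operon junction, so a single transcript is trans-spliced into two separately translated mRNAs. This yields a calcium-sensitive green signal and a calcium-independent red reference in the same nuclei. mScarlet-I is annotated as two fragments separated by a short gap, which is consistent with a synthetic intron of the kind used in worm-optimized genes, although the record does not confirm this. A tbb-2 terminator/3' UTR follows the cassette.

No C. elegans promoter is annotated upstream of GCaMP6f or named in the record, so the plasmid may be a promoterless module to which a cell-specific promoter is added. Nuclear confinement of both signals suits ratiometric, motion-corrected imaging and segmentation of densely packed neurons.
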