Addgene plasmid #199373: pDSP31
Purpose: Encodes dual cistronic nuclear localized GCaMP6f and mScarlet-I optimized for C. elegans expression
Depositing lab: Hang Lu. Depositing organization: Georgia Institute of Technology.
Backbone
  Vector backbone: pDSP1
  Vector type: Bacterial Expression
Growth in bacteria
  Bacterial resistance: Kanamycin, 50 μg/mL
  Growth temperature: 37°C
  Growth strain: NEB Stable
  Copy number: High Copy
Gene/Insert
  Gene/Insert name: NLS::GCaMP6f::egl-13NLS::SL2::NLS::mScarlet-I::egl-13NLS
  Species: C. elegans (nematode)
  Mutation: no mutations, except added subcellular localization sequences
  Cloning method: Gibson Cloning
Terms and licenses: Academic/Nonprofit Terms; Industry Terms: Not Available to Industry
How to cite: pDSP31 was a gift from Hang Lu (Addgene plasmid # 199373 ; http://n2t.net/addgene:199373 ; RRID:Addgene_199373)
